>Addgene plasmid #82898 | pDONR223_SERPINB5_WT | addgene full sequence | sequence record 162486 | Addgene NGS Result
GGCAGTTCCCTACTCTCGCGTTAACGCTAGCATGGATGTTTTCCCAGTCACGACGTTGTAAAACGACGGC
CAGTCTTAAGCTCGGGCCCCAAATAATGATTTTATTTTGACTGATAGTGACCTGTTCGTTGCAACAAATT
GATGAGCAATGCTTTTTTATAATGCCAACTTTGTACAAAAAAGTTGGCACCATGGATGCCCTGCAACTAG
CAAATTCGGCTTTTGCCGTTGATCTGTTCAAACAACTATGTGAAAAGGAGCCACTGGGCAATGTCCTCTT
CTCTCCAATCTGTCTCTCCACCTCTCTGTCACTTGCTCAAGTGGGTGCTAAAGGTGACACTGCAAATGAA
ATTGGACAGGTTCTTCATTTTGAAAATGTCAAAGATGTACCCTTTGGATTTCAAACAGTAACATCGGATG
TAAACAAACTTAGTTCCTTTTACTCACTGAAACTAATCAAGCGGCTCTACGTAGACAAATCTCTGAATCT
TTCTACAGAGTTCATCAGCTCTACGAAGAGACCCTATGCAAAGGAATTGGAAACTGTTGACTTCAAAGAT
AAATTGGAAGAAACGAAAGGTCAGATCAACAACTCAATTAAGGATCTCACAGATGGCCACTTTGAGAACA
TTTTAGCTGACAACAGTGTGAACGACCAGACCAAAATCCTTGTGGTTAATGCTGCCTACTTTGTTGGCAA
GTGGATGAAGAAATTTCCTGAATCAGAAACAAAAGAATGTCCTTTCAGAGTCAACAAGGTATGTGGGGCA
GCATGTAGCAGTAAAAGGAGCCCAATTATAGATGTGAAAAATGACAGGGACAGAGTGGGGCATAAATCCA
TTCCAATGAGGAACCTGAGGGCACGGCCGGCAAAGTGCCTTTCCTGATTGCCAACTTTCTTGTACAAAGT
TGGCATTATAAGAAAGCATTGCTTATCAATTTGTTGCAACGAACAGGTCACTATCAGTCAAAATAAAATC
ATTATTTGCCATCCAGCTGATATCCCCTATAGTGAGTCGTATTACATGGTCATAGCTGTTTCCTGGCAGC
TCTGGCCCGTGTCTCAAAATCTCTGATGTTACATTGCACAAGATAAAAATATATCATCATGCCTCCTCTA
GACCAGCCAGGACAGAAATGCCTCGACTTCGCTGCTACCCAAGGTTGCCGGGTGACGCACACCGTGGAAA
CGGATGAAGGCACGAACCCAGTGGACATAAGCCTGTTCGGTTCGTAAGCTGTAATGCAAGTAGCGTATGC
GCTCACGCAACTGGTCCAGAACCTTGACCGAACGCAGCGGTGGTAACGGCGCAGTGGCGGTTTTCATGGC
TTGTTATGACTGTTTTTTTGGGGTACAGTCTATGCCTCGGGCATCCAAGCAGCAAGCGCGTTACGCCGTG
GGTCGATGTTTGATGTTATGGAGCAGCAACGATGTTACGCAGCAGGGCAGTCGCCCTAAAACAAAGTTAA
ACATTATGAGGGAAGCGGTGATCGCCGAAGTATCGACTCAACTATCAGAGGTAGTTGGCGTCATCGAGCG
CCATCTCGAACCGACGTTGCTGGCCGTACATTTGTACGGCTCCGCAGTGGATGGCGGCCTGAAGCCACAC
AGTGATATTGATTTGCTGGTTACGGTGACCGTAAGGCTTGATGAAACAACGCGGCGAGCTTTGATCAACG
ACCTTTTGGAAACTTCGGCTTCCCCTGGAGAGAGCGAGATTCTCCGCGCTGTAGAAGTCACCATTGTTGT
GCACGACGACATCATTCCGTGGCGTTATCCAGCTAAGCGCGAACTGCAATTTGGAGAATGGCAGCGCAAT
GACATTCTTGCAGGTATCTTCGAGCCAGCCACGATCGACATTGATCTGGCTATCTTGCTGACAAAAGCAA
GAGAACATAGCGTTGCCTTGGTAGGTCCAGCGGCGGAGGAACTCTTTGATCCGGTTCCTGAACAGGATCT
ATTTGAGGCGCTAAATGAAACCTTAACGCTATGGAACTCGCCGCCCGACTGGGCTGGCGATGAGCGAAAT
GTAGTGCTTACGTTGTCCCGCATTTGGTACAGCGCAGTAACCGGCAAAATCGCGCCGAAGGATGTCGCTG
CCGACTGGGCAATGGAGCGCCTGCCGGCCCAGTATCAGCCCGTCATACTTGAAGCTAGACAGGCTTATCT
TGGACAAGAAGAAGATCGCTTGGCCTCGCGCGCAGATCAGTTGGAAGAATTTGTCCACTACGTGAAAGGC
GAGATCACCAAGGTAGTCGGCAAATAACCCTCGAGCCACCCATGACCAAAATCCCTTAACGTGAGTTACG
CGTCGTTCCACTGAGCGTCAGACCCCGTAGAAAAGATCAAAGGATCTTCTTGAGATCCTTTTTTTCTGCG
CGTAATCTGCTGCTTGCAAACAAAAAAACCACCGCTACCAGCGGTGGTTTGTTTGCCGGATCAAGAGCTA
CCAACTCTTTTTCCGAAGGTAACTGGCTTCAGCAGAGCGCAGATACCAAATACTGTTCTTCTAGTGTAGC
CGTAGTTAGGCCACCACTTCAAGAACTCTGTAGCACCGCCTACATACCTCGCTCTGCTAATCCTGTTACC
AGTGGCTGCTGCCAGTGGCGATAAGTCGTGTCTTACCGGGTTGGACTCAAGACGATAGTTACCGGATAAG
GCGCAGCGGTCGGGCTGAACGGGGGGTTCGTGCACACAGCCCAGCTTGGAGCGAACGACCTACACCGAAC
TGAGATACCTACAGCGTGAGCTATGAGAAAGCGCCACGCTTCCCGAAGGGAGAAAGGCGGACAGGTATCC
GGTAAGCGGCAGGGTCGGAACAGGAGAGCGCACGAGGGAGCTTCCAGGGGGAAACGCCTGGTATCTTTAT
AGTCCTGTCGGGTTTCGCCACCTCTGACTTGAGCGTCGATTTTTGTGATGCTCGTCAGGGGGGCGGAGCC
TATGGAAAAACGCCAGCAACGCGGCCTTTTTACGGTTCCTGGCCTTTTGCTGGCCTTTTGCTCACATGTT
CTTTCCTGCGTTATCCCCTGATTCTGTGGATAACCGTATTACCGCCTTTGAGTGAGCTGATACCGCTCGC
CGCAGCCGAACGACCGAGCGCAGCGAGTCAGTGAGCGAGGAAGCGGAAGAGCGCCCAATACGCAAACCGC
CTCTCCCCGCGCGTTGGCCGATTCATTAATGCAGCTGGCACGACAGGTTTCCCGACTGGAAAGCGGGCAG
TGAGCGCAACGCAATTAATACGCGTACCGCTAGCCAGGAAGAGTTTGTAGAAACGCAAAAAGGCCATCCG
TCAGGATGGCCTTCTGCTTAGTTTGATGCCTGGCAGTTTATGGCGGGCGTCCTGCCCGCCACCCTCCGGG
CCGTTGCTTCACAACGTTCAAATCCGCTCCCGGCGGATTTGTCCTACTCAGGAGAGCGTTCACCGACAAA
CAACAGATAAAACGAAAGGCCCAGTCTTCCGACTGAGCCTTTCGTTTTATTTGATGCCT
Features (pLannotate 1.2.2; 12 found; start..end, strand, type, name):
     38..74      -  CDS            lacZα (fragment): LacZα fragment of β-galactosidase; lacZ fragment
     91..186     +  protein_bind   attL3: mutant version of attL; recombination site for the Gateway® LR reaction LR Clonase™
    192..758     +  CDS            SERPINB5 (fragment): SPB5_HUMAN - Also known as PI5. Experimental evidence at protein level: Swiss-Prot protein existence level 1. Tumor suppressor. It blocks the growth, invasion, and metastatic properties of mammary tumors. As it does not undergo the S (stressed) to R (relaxed) conformational transition characteristic of active serpins, it exhibits no serine protease inhibitory activity. From Homo sapiens (Human).
    892..987     -  protein_bind   attL3: mutant version of attL; recombination site for the Gateway® LR reaction LR Clonase™
   1006..1024    -  promoter       T7 promoter: promoter for bacteriophage T7 RNA polymerase
   1214..1237    +  promoter       Pc promoter (fragment): intI1 (promoter lies within the coding sequence); class 1 integron promoter
   1413..1469    +  CDS            GmR (fragment): gentamycin acetyltransferase; aacC1; confers resistance to gentamycin
   1476..2267    +  CDS            SmR: aminoglycoside adenylyltransferase (Murphy, 1985); aadA; confers resistance to spectinomycin and streptomycin
   2360..2948    +  rep_origin     ori: high-copy-number ColE1/pMB1/pBR322/pUC origin of replication
   3131..3223    +  CDS            lacI (fragment): lac repressor; lacI; The lac repressor binds to the lac operator to inhibit transcription in E. coli. This inhibition can be relieved by adding lactose or isopropyl-β-D-thiogalactopyranoside (IPTG).
   3278..3305    -  terminator     rrnB T2 terminator: transcription terminator T2 from the E. coli rrnB gene
   3437..3480    +  terminator     rrnB T1 terminator: Escherichia coli rrnB; transcription terminator T1 from the E. coli rrnB gene
