[The description below was written by a language model from this plasmid's Addgene catalogue record and pLannotate feature annotations shown in this document.]
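Description:
pDONR223_SERPINB5_WT is a Gateway entry clone built on the Invitrogen pDONR223 backbone, carrying the human SERPINB5 (maspin, PI5) open reading frame as part of the Target Accelerator Plasmid Collection, a resource assembled for high-throughput phenotyping of cancer-associated gene variants. The roughly 3.5 kb plasmid is maintained in E. coli at high copy from a ColE1/pUC-type origin and is selected with spectinomycin through the aadA (SmR) aminoglycoside adenylyltransferase gene, which sits downstream of a class 1 integron Pc promoter fragment and a remnant of a gentamicin resistance gene. rrnB T1 and T2 terminators insulate the cloning region from read-through transcription, and small lacZα and lacI fragments are backbone leftovers with no functional role.

The insert is flanked by two attL-type recombination sites (both annotated as attL3 by the automated tool), so an LR Clonase reaction can move it into any compatible destination vector. The entry clone itself has no promoter driving the ORF; the T7 promoter annotated next to the downstream att site points back toward the insert on the antisense strand. The ORF is "closed", with a stop codon directly after the coding sequence, so it suits native or N-terminally tagged expression but not C-terminal fusions. Despite the "WT" name, the record lists substantial deviations from the reference: an S176P substitution, a cluster of substitutions and indels across residues 190–204, and loss of residues 206–375 with premature termination. Consistent with this, the feature table recognises only a partial SERPINB5 coding segment of about 570 bp, so the clone is expected to encode a truncated, altered protein rather than full-length maspin.
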