Addgene plasmid #82898: pDONR223_SERPINB5_WT
Purpose: Gateway Donor vector containing SERPINB5, part of the Target Accelerator Plasmid Collection.
Depositing lab: Jesse Boehm & Matthew Meyerson & David Root. Depositing organization: Broad Institute. Publication: High-throughput Phenotyping of Lung Cancer Somatic Mutations. Berger AH, Brooks AN, Wu X, Shrestha Y, Chouinard C, Piccioni F, Bagul M, Kamburov A, Imielinski M, Hogstrom L, Zhu C, Yang X, Pantel S, Sakai R, Watson J, Kaplan N, Campbell JD, Singh S, Root DE, Narayan R, Natoli T, Lahr DL, Tirosh I, Tamayo P, Getz G, Wong B, Doench J, Subramanian A, Golub TR, Meyerson M, Boehm JS. Cancer Cell. 2016 Aug 8;30(2):214-28. doi: 10.1016/j.ccell.2016.06.022. Epub 2016 Jul 28. PubMed 27478040.
Backbone
  Vector backbone: pDONR223
  Backbone manufacturer: Invitrogen
  Vector type: Gateway Entry vector
Growth in bacteria
  Bacterial resistance: Spectinomycin, 50 μg/mL
  Growth temperature: 37°C
  Growth strain: DH5alpha
  Copy number: High Copy
Gene/Insert
  Gene/Insert name: SERPINB5
  Species: H. sapiens (human)
  Mutation: S176P; AA190-192delTDTins25;AA194-196delPVQinsSIP; M198R; AA200-201delMEinsLR; AA203-204delTFinsRPAK; AA206-375deleted, LS inserted at 206 (followed by stop codon)
  GenBank ID: NM_002639
  Entrez Gene: SERPINB5 (a.k.a. PI5, maspin)
  Promoter: None
  Cloning method: Gateway Cloning
  Sequencing primers: 5′ M13pUC-fwd; 3′ M13-Rev
Terms and licenses: Academic/Nonprofit Terms; Industry Terms: Not Available to Industry
Depositor comments: CLOSED (stop codon immediately follows insert)
How to cite: pDONR223_SERPINB5_WT was a gift from Jesse Boehm & Matthew Meyerson & David Root (Addgene plasmid # 82898 ; http://n2t.net/addgene:82898 ; RRID:Addgene_82898)
