>Addgene plasmid #82898 | pDONR223_SERPINB5_WT | depositor partial sequence | sequence record 162485 | Insert sequence
ATGGATGCCCTGCAACTAGCAAATTCGGCTTTTGCCGTTGATCTGTTCAAACAACTATGTGAAAAGGAGC
CACTGGGCAATGTCCTCTTCTCTCCAATCTGTCTCTCCACCTCTCTGTCACTTGCTCAAGTGGGTGCTAA
AGGTGACACTGCAAATGAAATTGGACAGGTTCTTCATTTTGAAAATGTCAAAGATGTACCCTTTGGATTT
CAAACAGTAACATCGGATGTAAACAAACTTAGTTCCTTTTACTCACTGAAACTAATCAAGCGGCTCTACG
TAGACAAATCTCTGAATCTTTCTACAGAGTTCATCAGCTCTACGAAGAGACCCTATGCAAAGGAATTGGA
AACTGTTGACTTCAAAGATAAATTGGAAGAAACGAAAGGTCAGATCAACAACTCAATTAAGGATCTCACA
GATGGCCACTTTGAGAACATTTTAGCTGACAACAGTGTGAACGACCAGACCAAAATCCTTGTGGTTAATG
CTGCCTACTTTGTTGGCAAGTGGATGAAGAAATTTCCTGAATCAGAAACAAAAGAATGTCCTTTCAGAGT
CAACAAGGTATGTGGGGCAGCATGTAGCAGTAAAAGGAGCCCAATTATAGATGTGAAAAATGACAGGGAC
AGAGTGGGGCATAAATCCATTCCAATGAGGAACCTGAGGGCACGGCCGGCAAAGTGCCTTTCCTGA
